Addgene plasmid #58241: pMIR-His-Halo-Tev-PTEN
Purpose: expresses halo tagged PTEN protein
Depositing lab: Yimon Aye. Depositing organization: Cornell University. Publication: Temporally controlled targeting of 4-hydroxynonenal to specific proteins in living cells. Fang X, Fu Y, Long MJ, Haegele JA, Ge EJ, Parvez S, Aye Y. J Am Chem Soc. 2013 Oct 2;135(39):14496-9. doi: 10.1021/ja405400k. Epub 2013 Sep 18. PubMed 24015839.
Backbone
  Vector backbone: pMIR
  Backbone manufacturer: Addgene
  Backbone size w/o insert (bp): 6470
  Total vector size (bp): 8606
  Vector type: Mammalian Expression
  Selectable markers: Puromycin
Growth in bacteria
  Bacterial resistance: Ampicillin, 100 μg/mL
  Growth temperature: 37°C
  Growth strain: XL1 Blue
  Copy number: High Copy
Gene/Insert
  Gene/Insert name: phosphatase and tensin homolog (alt name: PTEN)
  Species: H. sapiens (human)
  Insert size (bp): 2136
  GenBank ID: NM_000314.4
  Entrez Gene: PTEN (a.k.a. 10q23del, BZS, CWS1, DEC, GLM2, MHAM, MMAC1, PTEN1, PTENbeta, TEP1)
  Promoter: CMV
  Tag / fusion protein: His-Halo-Tev (N terminal on insert)
  Cloning method: Ligation Independent Cloning
  Sequencing primers: 5′ CGCAAATGGGCGGTAGGCGTG; 3′ CAGGAAACAGCTATGAC
Terms and licenses: Academic/Nonprofit Terms; Industry Terms: Not Available to Industry
Depositor comments: Aye, Y.; Brignole, E. J.; Long, M. J. C.; Chitturulu, J.; Drennan, C. L.; Asturias, F. J.; Stubbe J. Chem. Biol. 2012, 19, 799-805 Yen, H-C.S., Xu, Q., Chou, D.M., Zhao, Z., and Elledge, S.J. (2008). Global protein stability profiling in mammalian cells. Science 322, 918−923.
How to cite: pMIR-His-Halo-Tev-PTEN was a gift from Yimon Aye (Addgene plasmid # 58241 ; http://n2t.net/addgene:58241 ; RRID:Addgene_58241)
