[The description below was written by a language model from this plasmid's Addgene catalogue record and pLannotate feature annotations shown in this document.]
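Description:
pMIR-His-Halo-Tev-PTEN is a mammalian expression plasmid built on the pMIR backbone that produces human PTEN (phosphatase and tensin homolog) as an N-terminal His-HaloTag-TEV fusion. In bacteria it is maintained through a high-copy ColE1/pUC-type origin and an AmpR (β-lactamase) cassette with its own bla promoter. For mammalian cells it carries a puromycin N-acetyltransferase gene that, on the circular map, lies just downstream of the SV40 enhancer/early promoter and is followed by an SV40 polyadenylation signal. Leftover cloning-vector elements are also annotated, including lac promoter/operator and CAP site, SP6 and T7 promoters, and fragments of lacI, lacZα, bom and rop. These do not appear to contribute to the mammalian expression function.

The expression unit consists of the CMV immediate-early enhancer and promoter driving a single open reading frame. A short match to a His/TEV composite tag, consistent with the 6xHis portion, is followed by HaloTag and then the PTEN coding sequence. The catalogue states that a TEV protease site separates tag and protein, although the feature table does not annotate it separately. No dedicated polyadenylation signal is annotated directly after PTEN. HaloTag is a modified bacterial dehalogenase that bonds covalently to chloroalkane ligands, so the fusion can be labelled or loaded with small-molecule probes in living cells. The associated publication title indicates use in temporally controlled delivery of 4-hydroxynonenal to specific proteins. The His tag allows affinity purification, and TEV cleavage would release PTEN from the tags.

The sequenced record is 6,876 nt, whereas the catalogue lists a total size of 8,606 bp, a discrepancy the record does not explain.
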