Features (pLannotate 1.2.2; 23 found; start..end, strand, type, name):
     44..643     +  CDS            PuroR: puromycin N-acetyltransferase; pac from Streptomyces alboniger; confers resistance to puromycin
    693..758     +  CDS            dmpM (fragment): DMPM_STRAD - Protein inferred from homology: Swiss-Prot protein existence level 3. From Streptomyces alboniger.
    767..850     +  CDS            large T antigen (fragment): large T antigen from SV40 (simian virus 40)
    873..954     +  polyA_signal   SV40 poly(A) signal: SV40 polyadenylation signal
   1042..1146    +  promoter       AmpR promoter: bla
   1147..2007    +  CDS            AmpR: β-lactamase; bla; confers resistance to ampicillin, carbenicillin, and related antibiotics
   2178..2766    +  rep_origin     ori: high-copy-number ColE1/pMB1/pBR322/pUC origin of replication
   2949..3041    +  CDS            lacI (fragment): lac repressor; lacI; The lac repressor binds to the lac operator to inhibit transcription in E. coli. This inhibition can be relieved by adding lactose or isopropyl-β-D-thiogalactopyranoside (IPTG).
   3054..3075    +  protein_bind   CAP binding site: CAP binding activates transcription in the presence of cAMP. E. coli catabolite activator protein
   3090..3120    +  promoter       lac promoter: promoter for the E. coli lac operon
   3128..3144    +  protein_bind   lac operator: The lac repressor binds to the lac operator to inhibit transcription in E. coli. This inhibition can be relieved by adding lactose or isopropyl-β-D-thiogalactopyranoside (IPTG). lac repressor encoded by lacI
   3188..3206    +  promoter       SP6 promoter: promoter for bacteriophage SP6 RNA polymerase
   3218..3236    +  promoter       T7 promoter: promoter for bacteriophage T7 RNA polymerase
   3358..3661    +  enhancer       CMV enhancer: human cytomegalovirus immediate early enhancer
   3662..3865    +  promoter       CMV promoter: human cytomegalovirus (CMV) immediate early promoter
   3902..3918    +  CDS            capTEV™ (fragment): composite tag for in vivo biotinylation, TEV protease cleavage, and 6xHis tagging
   3950..4840    +  CDS            HaloTag®: modified bacterial dehalogenase that forms covalent bonds with chloroalkane derivatives
   4874..6082    +  CDS            PTEN: PTEN_HUMAN - Also known as MMAC1, TEP1. Experimental evidence at protein level: Swiss-Prot protein existence level 1. [Isoform alpha]: Functional kinase, like isoform 1 it antagonizes the PI3K-AKT/PKB signaling pathway. Plays a role in mitochondrial energetic metabolism by promoting COX activity and ATP production, via collaboration with isoform 1 in increasing protein levels of PINK1. From Homo sapiens (Human).
   6100..6254    +  CDS            lacZα (fragment): LacZα fragment of β-galactosidase; lacZ fragment
   6260..6359    -  misc_feature   bom (fragment): basis of mobility region from pBR322
   6461..6496    -  CDS            rop (fragment): Rop protein, which maintains plasmids at low copy number; rop
   6507..6823    +  promoter       SV40 promoter: SV40 enhancer and early promoter
   6829..6849    -  misc_feature   MCS (fragment): pUC18/19 multiple cloning site
>Addgene plasmid #58241 | pMIR-His-Halo-Tev-PTEN | addgene full sequence | sequence record 175309 | Addgene NGS Result
CCCTGACCCACGCCCCTGACCCCTCACAAGGAGACGACCTTCCATGACCGAGTACAAGCCCACGGTGCGC
CTCGCCACCCGCGACGACGTCCCCCGGGCCGTACGCACCCTCGCCGCCGCGTTCGCCGACTACCCCGCCA
CGCGCCACACCGTCGACCCGGACCGCCACATCGAGCGGGTCACCGAGCTGCAAGAACTCTTCCTCACGCG
CGTCGGGCTCGACATCGGCAAGGTGTGGGTCGCGGACGACGGCGCCGCGGTGGCGGTCTGGACCACGCCG
GAGAGCGTCGAAGCGGGGGCGGTGTTCGCCGAGATCGGCCCGCGCATGGCCGAGTTGAGCGGTTCCCGGC
TGGCCGCGCAGCAACAGATGGAAGGCCTCCTGGCGCCGCACCGGCCCAAGGAGCCCGCGTGGTTCCTGGC
CACCGTCGGCGTCTCGCCCGACCACCAGGGCAAGGGTCTGGGCAGCGCCGTCGTGCTCCCCGGAGTGGAG
GCGGCCGAGCGCGCCGGGGTGCCCGCCTTCCTGGAGACCTCCGCGCCCCGCAACCTCCCCTTCTACGAGC
GGCTCGGCTTCACCGTCACCGCCGACGTCGAGGTGCCCGAAGGACCGCGCACCTGGTGCATGACCCGCAA
GCCCGGTGCCTGACGCCCGCCCCACGACCCGCAGCGCCCGACCGAAAGGAGCGCACGACCCCATGGCTCC
GACCGAAGCCACCCGGGGCGGCCCCGCCGACCCCGCACCCGCCCCCGAGGCCCACCGACTCTAGAGGATC
ATAATCAGCCATACCACATTTGTAGAGGTTTTACTTGCTTTAAAAAACCTCCCACACCTCCCCCTGAACC
TGAAACATAAAATGAATGCAATTGTTGTTGTTAACTTGTTTATTGCAGCTTATAATGGTTACAAATAAAG
CAATAGCATCACAAATTTCACAAATAAAGCATTTTTTTCACTGCAATCTCGTGATACGCCTATTTTTATA
GGTTAATGTCATGATAATAATGGTTTCTTAGACGTCAGGTGGCACTTTTCGGGGAAATGTGCGCGGAACC
CCTATTTGTTTATTTTTCTAAATACATTCAAATATGTATCCGCTCATGAGACAATAACCCTGATAAATGC
TTCAATAATATTGAAAAAGGAAGAGTATGAGTATTCAACATTTCCGTGTCGCCCTTATTCCCTTTTTTGC
GGCATTTTGCCTTCCTGTTTTTGCTCACCCAGAAACGCTGGTGAAAGTAAAAGATGCTGAAGATCAGTTG
GGTGCACGAGTGGGTTACATCGAACTGGATCTCAACAGCGGTAAGATCCTTGAGAGTTTTCGCCCCGAAG
AACGTTTTCCAATGATGAGCACTTTTAAAGTTCTGCTATGTGGCGCGGTATTATCCCGTATTGACGCCGG
GCAAGAGCAACTCGGTCGCCGCATACACTATTCTCAGAATGACTTGGTTGAGTACTCACCAGTCACAGAA
AAGCATCTTACGGATGGCATGACAGTAAGAGAATTATGCAGTGCTGCCATAACCATGAGTGATAACACTG
CGGCCAACTTACTTCTGACAACGATCGGAGGACCGAAGGAGCTAACCGCTTTTTTGCACAACATGGGGGA
TCATGTAACTCGCCTTGATCGTTGGGAACCGGAGCTGAATGAAGCCATACCAAACGACGAGCGTGACACC
ACGATGCCTGTAGCAATGGCAACAACGTTGCGCAAACTATTAACTGGCGAACTACTTACTCTAGCTTCCC
GGCAACAATTAATAGACTGGATGGAGGCGGATAAAGTTGCAGGACCACTTCTGCGCTCGGCCCTTCCGGC
TGGCTGGTTTATTGCTGATAAATCTGGAGCCGGTGAGCGTGGGTCTCGCGGTATCATTGCAGCACTGGGG
CCAGATGGTAAGCCCTCCCGTATCGTAGTTATCTACACGACGGGGAGTCAGGCAACTATGGATGAACGAA
ATAGACAGATCGCTGAGATAGGTGCCTCACTGATTAAGCATTGGTAACTGTCAGACCAAGTTTACTCATA
TATACTTTAGATTGATTTAAAACTTCATTTTTAATTTAAAAGGATCTAGGTGAAGATCCTTTTTGATAAT
CTCATGACCAAAATCCCTTAACGTGAGTTTTCGTTCCACTGAGCGTCAGACCCCGTAGAAAAGATCAAAG
GATCTTCTTGAGATCCTTTTTTTCTGCGCGTAATCTGCTGCTTGCAAACAAAAAAACCACCGCTACCAGC
GGTGGTTTTTTTGCCGGATCAAGAGCTACCAACTCTTTTTCCGAAGGTAACTGGCTTCAGCAGAGCGCAG
ATACCAAATACTGTTCTTCTAGTGTAGCCGTAGTTAGGCCACCACTTCAAGAACTCTGTAGCACCGCCTA
CATACCTCGCTCTGCTAATCCTGTTACCAGTGGCTGCTGCCAGTGGCGATAAGTCGTGTCTTACCGGGTT
GGACTCAAGACGATAGTTACCGGATAAGGCGCAGCGGTCGGGCTGAACGGGGGGTTCGTGCACACAGCCC
AGCTTGGAGCGAACGACCTACACCGAACTGAGATACCTACAGCGTGAGCTATGAGAAAGCGCCACGCTTC
CCGAAGGGAGAAAGGCGGACAGGTATCCGGTAAGCGGCAGGGTCGGAACAGGAGAGCGCACGAGGGAGCT
TCCAGGGGGAAACGCCTGGTATCTTTATAGTCCTGTCGGGTTTCGCCACCTCTGACTTGAGCGTCGATTT
TTGTGATGCTCGTCAGGGGGGCGGAGCCTATGGAAAAACGCCAGCAACGCGGCCTTTTTACGGTTCCTGG
CCTTTTGCTGGCCTTTTGCTCACATGTTCTTTCCTGCGTTATCCCCTGATTCTGTGGATAACCGTATTAC
CGCCTTTGAGTGAGCTGATACCGCTCGCCGCAGCCGAACGACCGAGCGCAGCGAGTCAGTGAGCGAGGAA
GCGGAAGAGCGCCCAATACGCAAACCGCCTCTCCCCGCGCGTTGGCCGATTCATTAATGCAGCTGGCACG
ACAGGTTTCCCGACTGGAAAGCGGGCAGTGAGCGCAACGCAATTAATGTGAGTTAGCTCACTCATTAGGC
ACCCCAGGCTTTACACTTTATGCTTCCGGCTCGTATGTTGTGTGGAATTGTGAGCGGATAACAATTTCAC
ACAGGAAACAGCTATGACATGATTACGAATTGCAACGATTTAGGTGACACTATAGAAGAGAAGGAATTAA
TACGACTCACTATAGGGAGAGAGAGAGAATTACCCTCACTAAAGGGAGGAGAAGCATGAATTCAAGGTAC
CAGATCTTAGTTATTAATAGTAATCAATTACGGGGTCATTAGTTCATAGCCCATATATGGAGTTCCGCGT
TACATAACTTACGGTAAATGGCCCGCCTGGCTGACCGCCCAACGACCCCCGCCCATTGACGTCAATAATG
ACGTATGTTCCCATAGTAACGCCAATAGGGACTTTCCATTGACGTCAATGGGTGGAGTATTTACGGTAAA
CTGCCCACTTGGCAGTACATCAAGTGTATCATATGCCAAGTACGCCCCCTATTGACGTCAATGACGGTAA
ATGGCCCGCCTGGCATTATGCCCAGTACATGACCTTATGGGACTTTCCTACTTGGCAGTACATCTACGTA
TTAGTCATCGCTATTACCATGGTGATGCGGTTTTGGCAGTACATCAATGGGCGTGGATAGCGGTTTGACT
CACGGGGATTTCCAAGTCTCCACCCCATTGACGTCAATGGGAGTTTGTTTTGGCACCAAAATCAACGGGA
CTTTCCAAAATGTCGTAACAACTCCGCCCCATTGACGCAAATGGGCGGTAGGCGTGTACGGTGGGAGGTC
TATATAAGCAGAGCTGGTTTAGTGAACCGTGGATCCACCATGGGCAGCAGCCATCATCATCATCATCACA
GCAGCGGCCTGGTGCCTCGTGGTAGCCATATGGCAGAAATCGGTACTGGCTTTCCATTCGACCCCCATTA
TGTGGAAGTCCTGGGCGAGCGCATGCACTACGTCGATGTTGGTCCGCGCGATGGCACCCCTGTGCTGTTC
CTGCACGGTAACCCGACCTCCTCCTACGTGTGGCGCAACATCATCCCGCATGTTGCACCGACCCATCGCT
GCATTGCTCCAGACCTGATCGGTATGGGCAAATCCGACAAACCAGACCTGGGTTATTTCTTCGACGACCA
CGTCCGCTTCATGGATGCCTTCATCGAAGCCCTGGGTCTGGAAGAGGTCGTCCTGGTCATTCACGACTGG
GGCTCCGCTCTGGGTTTCCACTGGGCCAAGCGCAATCCAGAGCGCGTCAAAGGTATTGCATTTATGGAGT
TCATCCGCCCTATCCCGACCTGGGACGAATGGCCAGAATTTGCCCGCGAGACCTTCCAGGCCTTCCGCAC
CACCGACGTCGGCCGCAAGCTGATCATCGATCAGAACGTTTTTATCGAGGGTACGCTGCCGATGGGTGTC
GTCCGCCCGCTGACTGAAGTCGAGATGGACCATTACCGCGAGCCGTTCCTGAATCCTGTTGACCGCGAGC
CACTGTGGCGCTTCCCAAACGAGCTGCCAATCGCCGGTGAGCCAGCGAACATCGTCGCGCTGGTCGAAGA
ATACATGGACTGGCTGCACCAGTCCCCTGTCCCGAAGCTGCTGTTCTGGGGCACCCCAGGCGTTCTGATC
CCACCGGCCGAAGCCGCTCGCCTGGCCAAAAGCCTGCCTAACTGCAAGGCTGTGGACATCGGCCCGGGTC
TGAATCTGCTGCAAGAAGACAACCCGGACCTGATCGGCAGCGAGATCGCGCGCTGGCTGTCGACGCTCGA
GATTTCCGGCTCCGGAGAAAACTTGTATTTCCAGGGCTCAGGGATGACAGCCATCATCAAAGAGATCGTT
AGCAGAAACAAAAGGAGATATCAAGAGGATGGATTCGACTTAGACTTGACCTATATTTATCCAAACATTA
TTGCTATGGGATTTCCTGCAGAAAGACTTGAAGGCGTATACAGGAACAATATTGATGATGTAGTAAGGTT
TTTGGATTCAAAGCATAAAAACCATTACAAGATATACAATCTTTGTGCTGAAAGACATTATGACACCGCC
AAATTTAATTGCAGAGTTGCACAATATCCTTTTGAAGACCATAACCCACCACAGCTAGAACTTATCAAAC
CCTTTTGTGAAGATCTTGACCAATGGCTAAGTGAAGATGACAATCATGTTGCAGCAATTCACTGTAAAGC
TGGAAAGGGACGAACTGGTGTAATGATATGTGCATATTTATTACATCGGGGCAAATTTTTAAAGGCACAA
GAGGCCCTAGATTTCTATGGGGAAGTAAGGACCAGAGACAAAAAGGGAGTAACTATTCCCAGTCAGAGGC
GCTATGTGTATTATTATAGCTACCTGTTAAAGAATCATCTGGATTATAGACCAGTGGCACTGTTGTTTCA
CAAGATGATGTTTGAAACTATTCCAATGTTCAGTGGCGGAACTTGCAATCCTCAGTTTGTGGTCTGCCAG
CTAAAGGTGAAGATATATTCCTCCAATTCAGGACCCACACGACGGGAAGACAAGTTCATGTACTTTGAGT
TCCCTCAGCCGTTACCTGTGTGTGGTGATATCAAAGTAGAGTTCTTCCACAAACAGAACAAGATGCTAAA
AAAGGACAAAATGTTTCACTTTTGGGTAAATACATTCTTCATACCAGGACCAGAGGAAACCTCAGAAAAA
GTAGAAAATGGAAGTCTATGTGATCAAGAAATCGATAGCATTTGCAGTATAGAGCGTGCAGATAATGACA
AGGAATATCTAGTACTTACTTTAACAAAAAATGATCTTGACAAAGCAAATAAAGACAAAGCCAACCGATA
CTTTTCTCCAAATTTTAAGGTGAAGCTGTACTTCACAAAAACAGTAGAGGAGCCGTCAAATCCAGAGGCT
AGCAGTTCAACTTCTGTAACACCAGATGTTAGTGACAATGAACCTGATCATTATAGATATTCTGACACCA
CTGACTCTGATCCAGAGAATGAACCTTTTGATGAAGATCAGCATACACAAATTACAAAAGTCTGAGGCCG
CTAGCTTGGCACTGGCCGTCGTTTTACAACGTCGTGACTGGGAAAACCCTGGCGTTACCCAACTTAATCG
CCTTGCAGCACATCCCCCTTTCGCCAGCTGGCGTAATAGCGAAGAGGCCCGCACCGATCGCCCTTCCCAA
CAGTTGCGCAGCCTGAATGGCGAATGGCGCCTGATGCGGTATTTTCTCCTTACGCATCTGTGCGGTATTT
CACACCGCATATGGTGCACTCTCAGTACAATCTGCTCTGATGCCGCATAGTTAAGCCAGCCCCGACACCC
GCCAACACCCGCTGACGCGCCCTGACGGGCTTGTCTGCTCCCGGCATCCGCTTACAGACAAGCTGTGACC
GTCTCCGGGAGCTGCATGTGTCAGAGGTTTTCACCGTCATCACCGAAACGCGCGAGACGAAAGATTGGTG
TGGAAAGTCCCCAGGCTCCCCAGCAGGCAGAAGTATGCAAAGCATGCATCTCAATTAGTCAGCAACCAGG
TGTGGAAAGTCCCCAGGCTCCCCAGCAGGCAGAAGTATGCAAAGCATGCATCTCAATTAGTCAGCAACCA
TAGTCCCGCCCCTAACTCCGCCCATCCCGCCCCTAACTCCGCCCAGTTCCGCCCATTCTCCGCCCCATGG
CTGACTAATTTTTTTTATTTATGCAGAGGCCGAGGCCGCCTCGGCCTCTGAGCTATTCCAGAAGTAGTGA
GGAGGCTTTTTTGGAGGCCTAGGCTTTTGCAAAAAGCTAGCTTGCATGCCTGCAGGTCGGCCGCCACGAC
CGGTGCCGCCACCATC
