>Addgene plasmid #58241 | pMIR-His-Halo-Tev-PTEN | depositor partial sequence | sequence record 89672 | pMIR-His-Halo-Tev-PTEN sequence 2136 bps
ATGGCAGAAATCGGTACTGGCTTTCCATTCGACCCCCATTATGTGGAAGTCCTGGGCGAGCGCATGCACT
ACGTCGATGTTGGTCCGCGCGATGGCACCCCTGTGCTGTTCCTGCACGGTAACCCGACCTCCTCCTACGT
GTGGCGCAACATCATCCCGCATGTTGCACCGACCCATCGCTGCATTGCTCCAGACCTGATCGGTATGGGC
AAATCCGACAAACCAGACCTGGGTTATTTCTTCGACGACCACGTCCGCTTCATGGATGCCTTCATCGAAG
CCCTGGGTCTGGAAGAGGTCGTCCTGGTCATTCACGACTGGGGCTCCGCTCTGGGTTTCCACTGGGCCAA
GCGCAATCCAGAGCGCGTCAAAGGTATTGCATTTATGGAGTTCATCCGCCCTATCCCGACCTGGGACGAA
TGGCCAGAATTTGCCCGCGAGACCTTCCAGGCCTTCCGCACCACCGACGTCGGCCGCAAGCTGATCATCG
ATCAGAACGTTTTTATCGAGGGTACGCTGCCGATGGGTGTCGTCCGCCCGCTGACTGAAGTCGAGATGGA
CCATTACCGCGAGCCGTTCCTGAATCCTGTTGACCGCGAGCCACTGTGGCGCTTCCCAAACGAGCTGCCA
ATCGCCGGTGAGCCAGCGAACATCGTCGCGCTGGTCGAAGAATACATGGACTGGCTGCACCAGTCCCCTG
TCCCGAAGCTGCTGTTCTGGGGCACCCCAGGCGTTCTGATCCCACCGGCCGAAGCCGCTCGCCTGGCCAA
AAGCCTGCCTAACTGCAAGGCTGTGGACATCGGCCCGGGTCTGAATCTGCTGCAAGAAGACAACCCGGAC
CTGATCGGCAGCGAGATCGCGCGCTGGCTGTCGACGCTCGAGATTTCCGGCTCCGGAGAAAACTTGTATT
TCCAGGGCTCAGGGATGACAGCCATCATCAAAGAGATCGTTAGCAGAAACAAAAGGAGATATCAAGAGGA
TGGATTCGACTTAGACTTGACCTATATTTATCCAAACATTATTGCTATGGGATTTCCTGCAGAAAGACTT
GAAGGCGTATACAGGAACAATATTGATGATGTAGTAAGGTTTTTGGATTCAAAGCATAAAAACCATTACA
AGATATACAATCTTTGTGCTGAAAGACATTATGACACCGCCAAATTTAATTGCAGAGTTGCACAATATCC
TTTTGAAGACCATAACCCACCACAGCTAGAACTTATCAAACCCTTTTGTGAAGATCTTGACCAATGGCTA
AGTGAAGATGACAATCATGTTGCAGCAATTCACTGTAAAGCTGGAAAGGGACGAACTGGTGTAATGATAT
GTGCATATTTATTACATCGGGGCAAATTTTTAAAGGCACAAGAGGCCCTAGATTTCTATGGGGAAGTAAG
GACCAGAGACAAAAAGGGAGTAACTATTCCCAGTCAGAGGCGCTATGTGTATTATTATAGCTACCTGTTA
AAGAATCATCTGGATTATAGACCAGTGGCACTGTTGTTTCACAAGATGATGTTTGAAACTATTCCAATGT
TCAGTGGCGGAACTTGCAATCCTCAGTTTGTGGTCTGCCAGCTAAAGGTGAAGATATATTCCTCCAATTC
AGGACCCACACGACGGGAAGACAAGTTCATGTACTTTGAGTTCCCTCAGCCGTTACCTGTGTGTGGTGAT
ATCAAAGTAGAGTTCTTCCACAAACAGAACAAGATGCTAAAAAAGGACAAAATGTTTCACTTTTGGGTAA
ATACATTCTTCATACCAGGACCAGAGGAAACCTCAGAAAAAGTAGAAAATGGAAGTCTATGTGATCAAGA
AATCGATAGCATTTGCAGTATAGAGCGTGCAGATAATGACAAGGAATATCTAGTACTTACTTTAACAAAA
AATGATCTTGACAAAGCAAATAAAGACAAAGCCAACCGATACTTTTCTCCAAATTTTAAGGTGAAGCTGT
ACTTCACAAAAACAGTAGAGGAGCCGTCAAATCCAGAGGCTAGCAGTTCAACTTCTGTAACACCAGATGT
TAGTGACAATGAACCTGATCATTATAGATATTCTGACACCACTGACTCTGATCCAGAGAATGAACCTTTT
GATGAAGATCAGCATACACAAATTACAAAAGTCTGA
