>Addgene plasmid #58241 | pMIR-His-Halo-Tev-PTEN | addgene partial sequence | sequence record 92402 | M13pUC-Rev 5'-AGCGGATAACAATTTCACACAGG-3'
AGAGAATTACCCTCACTAAAGGGAGGAGAAGCATGAATTCAAGGTACCAGATCTTAGTTATTAATAGTAA
TCAATTACGGGGTCATTAGTTCATAGCCCATATATGGAGTTCCGCGTTACATAACTTACGGTAAATGGCC
CGCCTGGCTGACCGCCCAACGACCCCCGCCCATTGACGTCAATAATGACGTATGTTCCCATAGTAACGCC
AATAGGGACTTTCCATTGACGTCAATGGGTGGAGTATTTACGGTAAACTGCCCACTTGGCAGTACATCAA
GTGTATCATATGCCAAGTACGCCCCCTATTGACGTCAATGACGGTAAATGGCCCGCCTGGCATTATGCCC
AGTACATGACCTTATGGGACTTTCCTACTTGGCAGTACATCTACGTATTAGTCATCGCTATTACCATGGT
GATGCGGTTTTGGCAGTACATCAATGGGCGTGGATAGCGGTTTGACTCACGGGGATTTCCAAGTCTCCAC
CCCATTGACGTCAATGGGAGTTTGTTTTGGCACCAAAATCAACGGGACTTTCCAAAATGTCGTAACAACT
CCGCCCCATTGACGCAAATGGGCGGTAGGCGTGTACGGTGGGAGGTCTATATAAGCAGAGCTGGTTTAGT
GAACCGTGGATCCACCATGGGCAGCAGCCATCATCATCATCATCACAGCAGCGGCCTGGTGCCTCGTGGT
AGCCATATGGCAGAAATCGGTACTGGCTTTCCATTCGACCCCCATTATGTGGAAGTCCTGGGCGAGCGCA
TGCACTACGTCGATGTTGGTCCGCGCGATGGCACCC
