>Addgene plasmid #58241 | pMIR-His-Halo-Tev-PTEN | addgene partial sequence | sequence record 92683 | CMV-F 5'-CGCAAATGGGCGGTAGGCGTG-3'
TAGTGAACCGTGGATCCACCATGGGCAGCAGCCATCATCATCATCATCACAGCAGCGGCCTGGTGCCTCG
TGGTAGCCATATGGCAGAAATCGGTACTGGCTTTCCATTCGACCCCCATTATGTGGAAGTCCTGGGCGAG
CGCATGCACTACGTCGATGTTGGTCCGCGCGATGGCACCCCTGTGCTGTTCCTGCACGGTAACCCGACCT
CCTCCTACGTGTGGCGCAACATCATCCCGCATGTTGCACCGACCCATCGCTGCATTGCTCCAGACCTGAT
CGGTATGGGCAAATCCGACAAACCAGACCTGGGTTATTTCTTCGACGACCACGTCCGCTTCATGGATGCC
TTCATCGAAGCCCTGGGTCTGGAAGAGGTCGTCCTGGTCATTCACGACTGGGGCTCCGCTCTGGGTTTCC
ACTGGGCCAAGCGCAATCCAGAGCGCGTCAAAGGTATTGCATTTATGGAGTTCATCCGCCCTATCCCGAC
CTGGGACGAATGGCCAGAATTTGCCCGCGAGACCTTCCAGGCCTTCCGCACCACCGACGTCGGCCGCAAG
CTGATCATCGATCAGAACGTTTTTATCGAGGGTACGCTGCCGATGGGTGTCGTCCGCCCGCTGACTGAAG
TCGAGATGGACCATTACCGCGAGCCGTTCCTGAATCCTGTTGACCGCGAGCCACTGTGGCGCTTCCCAAA
CGAGCTGCCAATCGCCGGTGAGCCAGCGAACATCGTCGCGCTGGTCGAAGAATACATGGACTGGCTGCAC
CAGTCCCCTGTCCCGAAGCTGCTGTTCTGGGGCACCCCAGGCGTTCTGATCCCACCGGCCGAAGCCGCTC
GCCTGGC
