>Addgene plasmid #58241 | pMIR-His-Halo-Tev-PTEN | addgene partial sequence | sequence record 94202 | M13-F20 5'-TGTAAAACGACGGCCAGT-3'
GTGTATGCTGATCTTCATCAAAAGGTTCATTCTCTGGATCAGAGTCAGTGGTGTCAGAATATCTATAATG
ATCAGGTTCATTGTCACTAACATCTGGTGTTACAGAAGTTGAACTGCTAGCCTCTGGATTTGACGGCTCC
TCTACTGTTTTTGTGAAGTACAGCTTCACCTTAAAATTTGGAGAAAAGTATCGGTTGGCTTTGTCTTTAT
TTGCTTTGTCAAGATCATTTTTTGTTAAAGTAAGTACTAGATATTCCTTGTCATTATCTGCACGCTCTAT
ACTGCAAATGCTATCGATTTCTTGATCACATAGACTTCCATTTTCTACTTTTTCTGAGGTTTCCTCTGGT
CCTGGTATGAAGAATGTATTTACCCAAAAGTGAAACATTTTGTCCTTTTTTAGCATCTTGTTCTGTTTGT
GGAAGAACTCTACTTTGATATCACCACACACAGGTAACGGCTGAGGGAACTCAAAGTACATGAACTTGTC
TTCCCGTCGTGTGGGTCCTGAATTGGAGGAATATATCTTCACCTTTAGCTGGCAGACCACAAACTGAGGA
TTGCAAGTTCCGCCACTGAACATTGGAATAGTTTCAAACATCATCTTGTGAAACAACAGTGCCACTGGTC
TATAATCCAGATGATTCTTTAACAGGTAGCTATAATAATACACATAGCGCCTCTGACTGGGAATAGTTAC
TCCCTTTTTGTCTCTGGTCCTTACTT
